Addgene plasmid #123967: MTK0_012
Purpose: Encodes the hROSA26 BxBI recognition site with Hygromycin resistance and mRuby2 landing pad with GFP dropout destination vector as a type 0 part to be used in the MTK system
Depositing lab: Hana El-Samad. Depositing organization: University of California, San Francisco (UCSF). Publication: A Toolkit for Rapid Modular Construction of Biological Circuits in Mammalian Cells. Fonseca JP, Bonny AR, Kumar GR, Ng AH, Town J, Wu QC, Aslankoohi E, Chen SY, Dods G, Harrigan P, Osimiri LC, Kistler AL, El-Samad H. ACS Synth Biol. 2019 Nov 15;8(11):2593-2606. doi: 10.1021/acssynbio.9b00322. Epub 2019 Nov 5. PubMed 31686495.
Backbone
  Vector backbone: self-made
  Vector type: Mammalian Expression
Growth in bacteria
  Bacterial resistance: Kanamycin, 50 μg/mL
  Growth temperature: 37°C
  Growth strain: DH5alpha
  Copy number: Unknown
Gene/Insert
  Gene/Insert name: hRosa26-BxBI landing pad
  Species: Synthetic
  Cloning method: Restriction Enzyme; 5′ cloning site unknown (unknown if destroyed); 3′ cloning site unknown (unknown if destroyed)
Terms and licenses: Academic/Nonprofit Terms; Industry Terms: Not Available to Industry
Depositor comments: Please visit https://www.biorxiv.org/content/10.1101/506188v2 for BioRxiv preprint
How to cite: MTK0_012 was a gift from Hana El-Samad (Addgene plasmid # 123967 ; http://n2t.net/addgene:123967 ; RRID:Addgene_123967)
