[The description below was written by a language model from this plasmid's Addgene catalogue record and pLannotate feature annotations shown in this document.]
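Description:
MTK0_012 is a type 0 part of the Mammalian Toolkit (MTK) modular cloning system. It is catalogued as a mammalian expression plasmid on a self-made backbone and carries a synthetic insert called the hRosa26-BxBI landing pad. In bacteria it is maintained through a high-copy ColE1/pUC-type origin and selected with kanamycin (KanR, aph(3')-Ia). The annotated sequence is about 6.7 kb.

According to the stated purpose, the plasmid installs a Bxb1 integrase recognition site at the human ROSA26 safe-harbour locus, together with hygromycin resistance and an mRuby2 marker. It also serves as a destination vector with a GFP dropout cassette. The feature table shows a human PGK promoter followed by the hygromycin phosphotransferase gene, then the mRuby2 red fluorescent protein coding sequence and a bGH polyadenylation signal. This layout suggests a single transcription unit that lets cells carrying the landing pad be both drug-selected and identified by red fluorescence. The element linking the two reading frames is not annotated.

A loxP site lies just upstream of the promoter, and minimal FRT sites flank the whole cassette. Minimal FRT sites support FLP-mediated excision but not integration. The very short LTR and lacZα hits are fragments of about 17–21 nt and are probably incidental matches.

The automated annotation does not mark the Bxb1 attachment site, the ROSA26 homology regions or the GFP dropout, so their positions cannot be confirmed from the table. Sizeable unannotated stretches around the cassette could hold them. A landing-pad line made with this construct would typically be used for later Bxb1-mediated single-copy integration of MTK-assembled circuits.
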