Features (pLannotate 1.2.2; 12 found; start..end, strand, type, name):
    468..501     +  protein_bind   FRT (minimal): supports FLP-mediated excision but not integration (Turan and Bode, 2011) FLP recombinase from the Saccharomyces cerevisiae 2μ plasmid
   1103..1119    +  LTR            5' LTR (truncated) (fragment): truncated long terminal repeat from Moloney murine sarcoma virus
   1119..1152    -  protein_bind   loxP: Cre-mediated recombination occurs in the 8-bp core sequence (GCATACAT). Cre recombinase
   1169..1679    +  promoter       hPGK promoter: human phosphoglycerate kinase 1 promoter
   1744..2763    +  CDS            HygR: aminoglycoside phosphotransferase from E. coli; aph(4)-Ia; confers resistance to hygromycin
   2875..3582    +  CDS            mRuby2: mRuby2 is a basic (constitutively fluorescent) red fluorescent protein published in 2012, derived from Entacmaea quadricolor. It has moderate acid sensitivity.
   3607..3718    +  polyA_signal   bGH poly(A) signal: bovine growth hormone polyadenylation signal
   4447..4467    +  LTR            3' LTR (ΔU3) (fragment): self-inactivating 3' long terminal repeat (LTR) from Moloney murine leukemia virus
   4472..4505    +  protein_bind   FRT (minimal): supports FLP-mediated excision but not integration (Turan and Bode, 2011) FLP recombinase from the Saccharomyces cerevisiae 2μ plasmid
   4947..4963    -  CDS            lacZα (fragment): LacZα fragment of β-galactosidase; lacZ fragment
   5003..5818    -  CDS            KanR: aminoglycoside phosphotransferase; aph(3')-Ia; confers resistance to kanamycin in bacteria or G418 (Geneticin®) in eukaryotes
   6043..6631    +  rep_origin     ori: high-copy-number ColE1/pMB1/pBR322/pUC origin of replication
>Addgene plasmid #123967 | MTK0_012 | addgene full sequence | sequence record 251720 | Addgene NGS Result
GCCGCCAATCATGGTCATAGCTGTTTCCGGGGAGAGAGGGTGAGGGAGGGAAGCACTGGTTTCTCAAGCA
AAAGCTAAAATTTTTCTATTAAGATTTAACCTGATGCTACACTTTGGTGGTGCAGCAAGGGTCTAAAATG
GTATAAAACTCAGGTGATCATGCTTTATGTCTGTCTCTAGAAAAATGCTCCAAAAATGATAAGTAGTGAT
AATCCGCAGTCTCGTTGCATAAAATCAGCGCCAGGTGAATGACTAAGCTCCATTTCCCTACCCCACCCTT
ATTACAATAACCTCGACACCAACTCTAGTCCGTGCGAAGATAAACTAATCGGAGTCGCCCCTCAAATCTT
ACAGCTGCTCACTCCCCTGCAGGGCAACGCCCAGGGACCAAGTTAGCCCCTTAAGCCTAGGCAAAAGAAT
CCCGCCCATAATCGAGAAGCGACTCGACATGGAGGCGATGACGCCCTGAAGTTCCTATTCTCTAGAAAGT
ATAGGAACTTCCTGAACTGGCCGATAATTGCAGACGATCGAATTCGAGTTGGCGCGCCTGTCATTCTAAA
TCTCTCTTTCAGCCTAAAGCTTTTTCCCCGTATCCCCCCAGGTGTCTGCAGGCTCAAAGAGCAGCGAGAA
GCGTTCAGAGGAAAGCGATCCCGTGCCACCTTCCCCGTGCCCGGGCTGTCCCCGCACGCTGCCGGCTCGG
GGATGCGGGGGGAGCGCCGGACCGGAGCGGAGCCCCGGGCGGCTCGCTGCTGCCCCCTAGCGGGGGAGGG
ACGTAATTACATCCCTGGGGGCTTTGGGAGGGGGCTGTCCCCGTGAGCTCCCAGGCGCGCCTGTCATTCT
AAATCTCTCTTTCAGCCTAAAGCTTTTTCCCCGTATCCCCCCAGGTGTCTGCAGGCTCAAAGAGCAGCGA
GAAGCGTTCAGAGGAAAGCGATCCCGTGCCACCTTCCCCGTGCCCGGGCTGTCCCCGCACGCTGCCGGCT
CGGGGATGCGGGGGGAGCGCCGGACCGGAGCGGAGCCCCGGGCGGCTCGCTGCTGCCCCCTAGCGGGGGA
GGGACGTAATTACATCCCTGGGGGCTTTGGGGGGGGGCTGTCCCCGTGAGCTCAATAAAAGAGCCCACAT
AACTTCGTATAATGTATGCTATACGAAGTTATAACGTCGAATTCCCACGGGGTTGGGGTTGCGCCTTTTC
CAAGGCAGCCCTGGGTTTGCGCAGGGACGCGGCTGCTCTGGGCGTGGTTCCGGGAAACGCAGCGGCGCCG
ACCCTGGGTCTTGCACATTCTTCACGTCCGTTCGCAGCGTCACCCGGATCTTCGCCGCTACCCTTGTGGG
CCCCCCGGCGACGCTTCCTGCTCCGCCCCTAAGTCGGGAAGGTTCCTTGCGGTTCGCGGCGTGCCGGACG
TGACAAACGGAAGCCGCACGTGTCACTAGTACCCTCGCAGACGGACAGCGCCAGGGAGCAATGGCAGCGC
GCCGACCGCGATGGGCTGTGGCCAATAGCGGCTGCTCAGCAGGGCGCGCCGAGAGCAGCGGCCGGGAAGG
GGCGGTGCGGGAGGCGGGGTGTGGGGCGGTAGTGTGGGCCCTGTTCCTGCCCGCGCGGTGTTCCGCATTC
TGCAAGCCTCCGGAGCGCACGTCGGCAGTCGGCTCCCTCGTTGACCGAATCACCGACCTCTCTCCCCAGT
ATGGTGGTTTGTCTGGTCAACCACCGCGGTCTCAGTGGTGTACGGTACAAACCAGGTTCTGGTAAAAAGC
CTGAACTCACCGCGACGTCTGTCGAGAAGTTTCTGATCGAAAAGTTCGACAGCGTGTCCGACCTGATGCA
GCTCTCGGAGGGCGAAGAATCTCGTGCTTTCAGCTTCGATGTAGGAGGGCGTGGATATGTCCTGCGGGTA
AATAGCTGCGCCGATGGTTTCTACAAAGATCGTTATGTTTATCGGCACTTTGCATCGGCCGCGCTCCCGA
TTCCGGAAGTGCTTGACATTGGGGAATTTAGCGAGAGCCTGACCTATTGCATCTCCCGCCGTGCACAGGG
TGTCACGTTGCAAGACCTGCCTGAAACCGAACTGCCCGCTGTTCTGCAACCGGTCGCGGAGGCCATGGAT
GCGATCGCTGCGGCCGATCTTAGCCAGACGAGCGGGTTCGGCCCATTCGGACCGCAAGGAATCGGTCAAT
ACACTACATGGCGTGATTTCATATGCGCGATTGCTGATCCCCATGTGTATCACTGGCAAACTGTGATGGA
CGACACCGTCAGTGCGTCCGTCGCGCAGGCTCTCGATGAGCTGATGCTTTGGGCCGAGGACTGCCCCGAA
GTCCGGCACCTCGTGCACGCGGATTTCGGCTCCAACAATGTCCTGACGGACAATGGCCGCATAACAGCGG
TCATTGACTGGAGCGAGGCGATGTTCGGGGATTCCCAATACGAGGTCGCCAACATCTTCTTCTGGAGGCC
GTGGTTGGCTTGTATGGAGCAGCAGACGCGCTACTTCGAGCGGAGGCATCCGGAGCTTGCAGGATCGCCG
CGGCTCCGGGCGTATATGCTCCGCATTGGTCTTGACCAACTCTATCAGAGCTTGGTTGACGGCAATTTCG
ATGATGCAGCTTGGGCGCAGGGTCGATGCGACGCAATCGTCCGATCCGGAGCCGGGACTGTCGGGCGTAC
ACAAATCGCCCGCAGAAGCGCGGCCGTCTGGACCGATGGCTGTGTAGAAGTACTCGCCGATAGTGGAAAC
CGACGCCCCAGCACTCGTCCGAGGGCAAAGGAAGGATCCGGAAGCGGAGAGGGCAGAGGAAGTCTGCTAA
CATGCGGTGACGTCGAGGAGAATCCTGGACCTGGATCCCCCAAGAAGAAGAGGAAGGTGGAGGACGCCGG
ATCCGTGTCCAAAGGAGAGGAGTTAATCAAGGAAAACATGAGAATGAAAGTTGTCATGGAGGGCTCCGTT
AATGGTCACCAATTCAAGTGTACAGGGGAAGGTGAAGGTAATCCTTACATGGGTACACAAACTATGAGAA
TTAAAGTAATTGAAGGCGGACCACTACCATTTGCATTTGACATTCTGGCAACGTCATTCATGTACGGATC
ACGAACTTTCATCAAGTACCCTAAAGGTATACCAGACTTTTTCAAGCAATCTTTTCCAGAGGGTTTTACA
TGGGAAAGGGTTACAAGATACGAAGATGGGGGTGTCGTCACAGTTATGCAAGATACTTCATTAGAAGATG
GCTGCCTTGTCTATCATGTGCAAGTAAGAGGGGTGAATTTTCCTTCTAACGGACCTGTGATGCAGAAAAA
GACCAAAGGTTGGGAACCAAATACTGAAATGATGTACCCAGCTGATGGAGGTTTGAGAGGCTACACACAC
ATGGCGCTTAAAGTTGATGGTGGAGGTCATTTGTCTTGTAGTTTTGTTACCACTTATCGTTCTAAAAAGA
CTGTTGGCAATATCAAAATGCCAGGAATACATGCTGTAGACCACAGACTAGAAAGACTCGAAGAGAGCGA
TAACGAAATGTTCGTTGTACAGAGAGAGCATGCCGTAGCCAAATTTGCTGGCTTAGGCGGTGGTATGGAT
GAATTGTATAAGTAACTCGAGTGGCCGACGCCTCGACTGTGCCTTCTAGTTGCCAGCCATCTGTTGTTTG
CCCCTCCCCCGTGCCTTCCTTGACCCTGGAAGGTGCCACTCCCACTGTCCTTTCCTAATAAAATGAGGAA
ATTGCATCGCATTGTCTGAGTAGGTGTCATTCTATTCTGGGGGGTGGGGTGGTGCAGGACAGCAAGGGGG
AGGATTGGGAAGACAATAGCAGGCATGCTGGGGATGCGGTGGGCTCTATGGGCTGAGCAGTTACAGAGAT
GTTACGAACCACTAGTGCACTGCAGATCGAATTCGAGTTGGCGCGCCTGTCATTCTAAATCTCTCTTTCA
GCCTAAAGCTTTTTCCCCGTATCCCCCCAGGTGTCTGCAGGCTCAAAGAGCAGCGAGAAGCGTTCAGAGG
AAAGCGATCCCGTGCCACCTTCCCCGTGCCCGGGCTGTCCCCGCACGCTGCCGGCTCGGGGATGCGGGGG
GAGCGCCGGACCGGAGCGGAGCCCCGGGCGGCTCGCTGCTGCCCCCTAGCGGGGGAGGGACGTAATTACA
TCCCTGGGGGCTTTGGGAGGGGGCTGTCCCCGTGAGCTCCCAGGCGCGCCTGTCATTCTAAATCTCTCTT
TCAGCCTAAAGCTTTTTCCCCGTATCCCCCCAGGTGTCTGCAGGCTCAAAGAGCAGCGAGAAGCGTTCAG
AGGAAAGCGATCCCGTGCCACCTTCCCCGTGCCCGGGCTGTCCCCGCACGCTGCCGGCTCGGGGATGCGG
GGGGAGCGCCGGACCGGAGCGGAGCCCCGGGCGGCTCGCTGCTGCCCCCTAGCGGGGGAGGGACGTAATT
ACATCCCTGGGGGCTTTGGGGGGGGGCTGTCCCCGTGAGCTCAATAAAAGAGCCCACTACAGAAGTTCCT
ATTCTCTAGAAAGTATAGGAACTTCGAGTGGAGGCAGCAGAGAACTCCCATAAAGGTATTGCGGCACTCC
CCTCCCCCTGCCCAGAAGGGTGCGGCCTTCTCTCCACCTCCTCCACCGCAGCTCCCTCAGGATTGCAGCT
CGCGCCGGTTTTTGGAGAACAAGCGCCTCCCACCCACAAACCAGCCGGACCGACCCCCGCTCCTCCCCCA
CCCCCACGAGTGCCTGTAGCAGGTCGGGCTTGTCTCGCCCTTCAGGCGGTGGGAACCCAGGGCGGAGCCT
CGGCCGCCGCCATCCAGAAGTCTCGGCCGGCAGCCCGACCCCTCCTCCAGCGCGCGCTTCATGCCACGTT
GCGCAGGGGCGCGGGGACAGACACTGCGGCGCTCGGCGTCGGGGAGGACCGTACCAACGCCCGCCTCCCC
TCCACCCCCGCGCCCCGCGCAGTGGTTTCGCTCATGTGAGACTCGAGTAAAACGACGGCCAGTCCGAGCG
GCCGCGTGTTACAACCAATTAACCAATTCTGATTAGAAAAACTCATCGAGCATCAAATGAAACTGCAATT
TATTCATATCAGGATTATCAATACCATATTTTTGAAAAAGCCGTTTCTGTAATGAAGGAGAAAACTCACC
GAGGCAGTTCCATAGGATGGCAAGATCCTGGTATCGGTCTGCGATTCCGACTCGTCCAACATCAATACAA
CCTATTAATTTCCCCTCGTCAAAAATAAGGTTATCAAGTGAGAAATCACCATGAGTGACGACTGAATCCG
GTGAGAATGGCAAAAGCTTATGCATTTCTTTCCAGACTTGTTCAACAGGCCAGCCATTACGCTCGTCATC
AAAATCACTCGCATCAACCAAACCGTTATTCATTCGTGATTGCGCCTGAGCGAGGCGAAATACGCGATCG
CTGTTAAAAGGACAATTACAAACAGGAATCGAATGCAACCGGCGCAGGAACACTGCCAGCGCATCAACAA
TATTTTCACCTGAATCAGGATATTCTTCTAATACCTGGAATGCTGTTTTCCCGGGGATCGCAGTGGTGAG
TAACCATGCATCATCAGGAGTACGGATAAAATGCTTGATGGTCGGAAGAGGCATAAATTCCGTCAGCCAG
TTTAGTCTGACCATCTCATCTGTAACATCATTGGCAACGCTACCTTTGCCATGTTTCAGAAACAACTCTG
GCGCATCGGGCTTCCCATACAATCGATAGATTGTCGCACCTGATTGCCCGACATTATCGCGAGCCCATTT
ATACCCATATAAATCAGCATCCATGTTGGAATTTAATCGCGGCCTGGAGCAAGACGTTTCCCGTTGAATA
TGGCTCATAACACCCCTTGTATTACTGTTTATGTAAGCAGACAGTTTTATTGTTCATGATGATATATTTT
TATCTTGTGCAATGTAACATCAGAGATTTTGAGACACAACGTGGCTTTGTTGAATAAATCGAACTTTTGC
TGAGTTGAAGGATCAGTCATGACCAAAATCCCTTAACGTGAGTTTTCGTTCCACTGAGCGTCAGACCCCG
TAGAAAAGATCAAAGGATCTTCTTGAGATCCTTTTTTTCTGCGCGTAATCTGCTGCTTGCAAACAAAAAA
ACCACCGCTACCAGCGGTGGTTTGTTTGCCGGATCAAGAGCTACCAACTCTTTTTCCGAAGGTAACTGGC
TTCAGCAGAGCGCAGATACCAAATACTGTTCTTCTAGTGTAGCCGTAGTTAGGCCACCACTTCAAGAACT
CTGTAGCACCGCCTACATACCTCGCTCTGCTAATCCTGTTACCAGTGGCTGCTGCCAGTGGCGATAAGTC
GTGTCTTACCGGGTTGGACTCAAGACGATAGTTACCGGATAAGGCGCAGCGGTCGGGCTGAACGGGGGGT
TCGTGCACACAGCCCAGCTTGGAGCGAACGACCTACACCGAACTGAGATACCTACAGCGTGAGCTATGAG
AAAGCGCCACGCTTCCCGAAGGGAGAAAGGCGGACAGGTATCCGGTAAGCGGCAGGGTCGGAACAGGAGA
GCGCACGAGGGAGCTTCCAGGGGGAAACGCCTGGTATCTTTATAGTCCTGTCGGGTTTCGCCACCTCTGA
CTTGAGCGTCGATTTTTGTGATGCTCGTCAGGGGGGCGGAGCCTATGGAAAAACGCCAGCAACGCGGCCT
TTTTACGGTTCCTGGCCTTTTGCTGGCCTTTTGCTCACATGTTCTTTCCTGCGTTATCCCCTGATTCTGT
GGATAACCGTGCG
